Addgene plasmid #214371: pLVX-hSyn-Galpha-s ONE-GO
Purpose: GPCR/G protein BRET biosensor
Depositing lab: Mikel Garcia-Marcos. Depositing organization: Boston University Medical Campus. Publication: Direct interrogation of context-dependent GPCR activity with a universal biosensor platform. Janicot R, Maziarz M, Park JC, Zhao J, Luebbers A, Green E, Philibert CE, Zhang H, Layne MD, Wu JC, Garcia-Marcos M. Cell. 2024 Feb 16:S0092-8674(24)00065-5. doi: 10.1016/j.cell.2024.01.028. PubMed 38412860.
Backbone
  Vector backbone: pLVX-IRES-Hygro
  Vector type: Lentiviral
Growth in bacteria
  Bacterial resistance: Ampicillin, 100 μg/mL
  Growth temperature: 37°C
  Growth strain: NEB Stable
  Copy number: High Copy
Gene/Insert
  Gene/Insert name: Galpha-s ONE-GO (alt name: GNAS)
  Species: H. sapiens (human)
  Entrez Gene: GNAS (a.k.a. AHO, AIMAH1, C20orf45, GNAS1, GPSA, GSA, GSP, NESP, PITA3, POH, SCG6, SgVI)
  Promoter: hSyn
  Cloning method: Gibson Cloning
  Sequencing primers: 5′ n/a
Terms and licenses: Academic/Nonprofit Terms; Industry Terms: Not Available to Industry
How to cite: pLVX-hSyn-Galpha-s ONE-GO was a gift from Mikel Garcia-Marcos (Addgene plasmid # 214371 ; http://n2t.net/addgene:214371 ; RRID:Addgene_214371)
