[The description below was written by a language model from this plasmid's Addgene catalogue record and pLannotate feature annotations shown in this document.]
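Description:
pLVX-hSyn-Galpha-s ONE-GO is an HIV-1-based lentiviral transfer plasmid built on the pLVX-IRES-Hygro backbone. It carries a single-vector BRET biosensor that reports GPCR-driven activation of the human stimulatory G protein alpha subunit (GNAS). In bacteria it replicates from a high-copy ColE1/pUC-type origin and is selected with ampicillin through the bla gene. The viral portion contains two LTR annotations flanking the Ψ packaging signal with a gag fragment, the Rev response element, the cPPT/CTS and a WPRE placed after the expression cassette. These elements support RNA packaging, Rev-dependent nuclear export, efficient transduction and enhanced transcript expression. No hygromycin resistance gene is annotated, so the backbone's post-IRES position appears to have been taken over by a sensor component.

Expression is driven by the human synapsin I promoter, which confers neuron-specific expression. The first open reading frame is annotated as G alpha-like fragments on either side of an SYFP2/mVenus-type yellow fluorescent protein. The automated annotation names these fragments by homology to dog GNA11 and a Dictyostelium G alpha. The pattern is consistent with Galpha-s carrying an internally inserted YFP as the BRET acceptor. An EMCV IRES then directs translation of a second protein that begins with a Src N-myristoylation signal for membrane anchoring and ends in NanoLuc luciferase, the BRET donor. The sequence between those two annotated parts has no annotation and presumably holds the module that detects active G alpha, though the record does not identify it. The bicistronic layout delivers both donor and acceptor from one transcript. The construct is suited to measuring Gs-coupled receptor activity in transduced neurons.
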