Features (pLannotate 1.2.2; 26 found; start..end, strand, type, name):
    254..842     +  misc_feature   WPRE: woodchuck hepatitis virus posttranscriptional regulatory element
    859..1377    +  CDS            nef (fragment): NEF_HV1BR - Experimental evidence at protein level: Swiss-Prot protein existence level 1. Extracellular Nef protein targets CD4(+) T-lymphocytes for apoptosis by interacting with CXCR4 surface receptors (PubMed:14990729). From Human immunodeficiency virus type 1 group M subtype B (isolate BRU/LAI) (HIV-1).
   1425..1682    +  LTR            5' LTR (truncated): truncated 5' long terminal repeat (LTR) from HIV-1
   1834..1850    -  protein_bind   lac operator: The lac repressor binds to the lac operator to inhibit transcription in E. coli. This inhibition can be relieved by adding lactose or isopropyl-β-D-thiogalactopyranoside (IPTG). lac repressor encoded by lacI
   1858..1888    -  promoter       lac promoter: promoter for the E. coli lac operon
   1903..1924    -  protein_bind   CAP binding site: CAP binding activates transcription in the presence of cAMP. E. coli catabolite activator protein
   1937..2029    -  CDS            lacI (fragment): lac repressor; lacI; The lac repressor binds to the lac operator to inhibit transcription in E. coli. This inhibition can be relieved by adding lactose or isopropyl-β-D-thiogalactopyranoside (IPTG).
   2212..2800    -  rep_origin     ori: high-copy-number ColE1/pMB1/pBR322/pUC origin of replication
   2971..3831    -  CDS            AmpR: β-lactamase; bla; confers resistance to ampicillin, carbenicillin, and related antibiotics
   3832..3936    -  promoter       AmpR promoter: bla
   3984..4118    +  polyA_signal   SV40 poly(A) signal: SV40 polyadenylation signal
   4285..4614    +  CDS            nef (fragment): NEF_HV1BR - Experimental evidence at protein level: Swiss-Prot protein existence level 1. Extracellular Nef protein targets CD4(+) T-lymphocytes for apoptosis by interacting with CXCR4 surface receptors (PubMed:14990729). From Human immunodeficiency virus type 1 group M subtype B (isolate BRU/LAI) (HIV-1).
   4662..4919    +  LTR            5' LTR (truncated): truncated 5' long terminal repeat (LTR) from HIV-1
   4966..5091    +  misc_feature   HIV-1 Ψ: packaging signal of human immunodeficiency virus type 1
   5075..5413    +  CDS            HIV-1 gag (fragment): gag protein from human immunodeficiency virus 1; gag
   5588..5821    +  misc_feature   RRE: The Rev response element (RRE) of HIV-1 allows for Rev-dependent mRNA export from the nucleus to the cytoplasm.
   6198..6298    +  CDS            Rev (fragment): human immunodeficiency virus 1 (HIV-1) Rev protein; rev; enhances nuclear export of unspliced and incompletely spliced viral mRNAs
   6313..6428    +  misc_feature   cPPT/CTS: central polypurine tract and central termination sequence of HIV-1 (lacking the first T)
   6470..6917    +  promoter       hSyn promoter: human synapsin I promoter; confers neuron-specific expression (Kügler et al., 2003)
   6924..6943    -  misc_feature   MCS (fragment): pBluescript multiple cloning site
   7082..7246    +  CDS            GNA11 (fragment): GNA11_CANLF - Experimental evidence at transcript level: Swiss-Prot protein existence level 2. Guanine nucleotide-binding proteins (G proteins) are involved as modulators or transducers in various transmembrane signaling systems. Acts as an activator of phospholipase C. Transduces FFAR4 signaling in response to long-chain fatty acids (LCFAs). From Canis lupus familiaris (Dog) (Canis familiaris).
   7258..7972    +  CDS            SYFP2 (fragment): monomeric optimized variant of EYFP, identical to mVenus but with L68V (Kremers et al., 2006) mammalian codon-optimized
   8096..8818    +  CDS            gpaD (fragment): GPA4_DICDI - Experimental evidence at protein level: Swiss-Prot protein existence level 1. Guanine nucleotide-binding proteins (G proteins) are involved as modulators or transducers in various transmembrane signaling systems. G alpha-4 plays a role in morphogenesis of the multicellular structure. From Dictyostelium discoideum (Slime mold).
   8952..9414    +  misc_feature   IRES: internal ribosome entry site (IRES) of the encephalomyocarditis virus (EMCV)
   9438..9458    +  CDS            myr: N-myristoylation signal from Src kinase (Pellman et al., 1985; Kaplan et al., 1988)
   9567..240     +  CDS            Nluc (across the origin): NanoLuc® luciferase human codon-optimized
>Addgene plasmid #214371 | pLVX-hSyn-Galpha-s ONE-GO | addgene full sequence | sequence record 424351 | Addgene NGS Result
ATCCTGCACTATGGCACACTGGTAATCGACGGGGTTACGCCGAACATGATCGACTATTTCGGACGGCCGT
ATGAAGGCATCGCCGTGTTCGACGGCAAAAAGATCACTGTAACAGGGACCCTGTGGAACGGCAACAAAAT
TATCGACGAGCGCCTGATCAACCCCGACGGCTCCCTGCTGTTCCGAGTAACCATCAACGGAGTGACCGGC
TGGCGGCTGTGCGAACGCATTCTGGCGTAAACGCGTCTGGAACAATCAACCTCTGGATTACAAAATTTGT
GAAAGATTGACTGGTATTCTTAACTATGTTGCTCCTTTTACGCTATGTGGATACGCTGCTTTAATGCCTT
TGTATCATGCTATTGCTTCCCGTATGGCTTTCATTTTCTCCTCCTTGTATAAATCCTGGTTGCTGTCTCT
TTATGAGGAGTTGTGGCCCGTTGTCAGGCAACGTGGCGTGGTGTGCACTGTGTTTGCTGACGCAACCCCC
ACTGGTTGGGGCATTGCCACCACCTGTCAGCTCCTTTCCGGGACTTTCGCTTTCCCCCTCCCTATTGCCA
CGGCGGAACTCATCGCCGCCTGCCTTGCCCGCTGCTGGACAGGGGCTCGGCTGTTGGGCACTGACAATTC
CGTGGTGTTGTCGGGGAAGCTGACGTCCTTTCCATGGCTGCTCGCCTGTGTTGCCACCTGGATTCTGCGC
GGGACGTCCTTCTGCTACGTCCCTTCGGCCCTCAATCCAGCGGACCTTCCTTCCCGCGGCCTGCTGCCGG
CTCTGCGGCCTCTTCCGCGTCTTCGCCTTCGCCCTCAGACGAGTCGGATCTCCCTTTGGGCCGCCTCCCC
GCCTGGAATTAATTCTGCAGTCGAGACCTAGAAAAACATGGAGCAATCACAAGTAGCAATACAGCAGCTA
CCAATGCTGATTGTGCCTGGCTAGAAGCACAAGAGGAGGAGGAGGTGGGTTTTCCAGTCACACCTCAGGT
ACCTTTAAGACCAATGACTTACAAGGCAGCTGTAGATCTTAGCCACTTTTTAAAAGAAAAGAGGGGACTG
GAAGGGCTAATTCACTCCCAACGAAGACAAGATATCCTTGATCTGTGGATCTACCACACACAAGGCTACT
TCCCTGATTAGCAGAACTACACACCAGGGCCAGGGGTCAGATATCCACTGACCTTTGGATGGTGCTACAA
GCTAGTACCAGTTGAGCCAGATAAGGTAGAAGAGGCCAATAAAGGAGAGAACACCAGCTTGTTACACCCT
GTGAGCCTGCATGGGATGGATGACCCGGAGAGAGAAGTGTTAGAGTGGAGGTTTGACAGCCGCCTAGCAT
TTCATCACGTGGCCCGAGAGCTGCATCCGGAGTACTTCAAGAACTGCTGATATCGAGCTTGCTACAAGGG
ACTTTCCGCTGGGGACTTTCCAGGGAGGCGTGGCCTGGGCGGGACTGGGGAGTGGCGAGCCCTCAGATCC
TGCATATAAGCAGCTGCTTTTTGCCTGTACTGGGTCTCTCTGGTTAGACCAGATCTGAGCCTGGGAGCTC
TCTGGCTAACTAGGGAACCCACTGCTTAAGCCTCAATAAAGCTTGCCTTGAGTGCTTCAAGTAGTGTGTG
CCCGTCTGTTGTGTGACTCTGGTAACTAGAGATCCCTCAGACCCTTTTAGTCAGTGTGGAAAATCTCTAG
CAGTAGTAGTTCATGTCATCTTATTATTCAGTATTTATAACTTGCAAAGAAATGAATATCAGAGAGTGAG
AGGCCTTGACATTGCTAGCGTTTACCGTCGACCTCTAGCTAGAGCTTGGCGTAATCATGGTCATAGCTGT
TTCCTGTGTGAAATTGTTATCCGCTCACAATTCCACACAACATACGAGCCGGAAGCATAAAGTGTAAAGC
CTGGGGTGCCTAATGAGTGAGCTAACTCACATTAATTGCGTTGCGCTCACTGCCCGCTTTCCAGTCGGGA
AACCTGTCGTGCCAGCTGCATTAATGAATCGGCCAACGCGCGGGGAGAGGCGGTTTGCGTATTGGGCGCT
CTTCCGCTTCCTCGCTCACTGACTCGCTGCGCTCGGTCGTTCGGCTGCGGCGAGCGGTATCAGCTCACTC
AAAGGCGGTAATACGGTTATCCACAGAATCAGGGGATAACGCAGGAAAGAACATGTGAGCAAAAGGCCAG
CAAAAGGCCAGGAACCGTAAAAAGGCCGCGTTGCTGGCGTTTTTCCATAGGCTCCGCCCCCCTGACGAGC
ATCACAAAAATCGACGCTCAAGTCAGAGGTGGCGAAACCCGACAGGACTATAAAGATACCAGGCGTTTCC
CCCTGGAAGCTCCCTCGTGCGCTCTCCTGTTCCGACCCTGCCGCTTACCGGATACCTGTCCGCCTTTCTC
CCTTCGGGAAGCGTGGCGCTTTCTCATAGCTCACGCTGTAGGTATCTCAGTTCGGTGTAGGTCGTTCGCT
CCAAGCTGGGCTGTGTGCACGAACCCCCCGTTCAGCCCGACCGCTGCGCCTTATCCGGTAACTATCGTCT
TGAGTCCAACCCGGTAAGACACGACTTATCGCCACTGGCAGCAGCCACTGGTAACAGGATTAGCAGAGCG
AGGTATGTAGGCGGTGCTACAGAGTTCTTGAAGTGGTGGCCTAACTACGGCTACACTAGAAGAACAGTAT
TTGGTATCTGCGCTCTGCTGAAGCCAGTTACCTTCGGAAAAAGAGTTGGTAGCTCTTGATCCGGCAAACA
AACCACCGCTGGTAGCGGTGGTTTTTTTGTTTGCAAGCAGCAGATTACGCGCAGAAAAAAAGGATCTCAA
GAAGATCCTTTGATCTTTTCTACGGGGTCTGACGCTCAGTGGAACGAAAACTCACGTTAAGGGATTTTGG
TCATGAGATTATCAAAAAGGATCTTCACCTAGATCCTTTTAAATTAAAAATGAAGTTTTAAATCAATCTA
AAGTATATATGAGTAAACTTGGTCTGACAGTTACCAATGCTTAATCAGTGAGGCACCTATCTCAGCGATC
TGTCTATTTCGTTCATCCATAGTTGCCTGACTCCCCGTCGTGTAGATAACTACGATACGGGAGGGCTTAC
CATCTGGCCCCAGTGCTGCAATGATACCGCGAGACCCACGCTCACCGGCTCCAGATTTATCAGCAATAAA
CCAGCCAGCCGGAAGGGCCGAGCGCAGAAGTGGTCCTGCAACTTTATCCGCCTCCATCCAGTCTATTAAT
TGTTGCCGGGAAGCTAGAGTAAGTAGTTCGCCAGTTAATAGTTTGCGCAACGTTGTTGCCATTGCTACAG
GCATCGTGGTGTCACGCTCGTCGTTTGGTATGGCTTCATTCAGCTCCGGTTCCCAACGATCAAGGCGAGT
TACATGATCCCCCATGTTGTGCAAAAAAGCGGTTAGCTCCTTCGGTCCTCCGATCGTTGTCAGAAGTAAG
TTGGCCGCAGTGTTATCACTCATGGTTATGGCAGCACTGCATAATTCTCTTACTGTCATGCCATCCGTAA
GATGCTTTTCTGTGACTGGTGAGTACTCAACCAAGTCATTCTGAGAATAGTGTATGCGGCGACCGAGTTG
CTCTTGCCCGGCGTCAATACGGGATAATACCGCGCCACATAGCAGAACTTTAAAAGTGCTCATCATTGGA
AAACGTTCTTCGGGGCGAAAACTCTCAAGGATCTTACCGCTGTTGAGATCCAGTTCGATGTAACCCACTC
GTGCACCCAACTGATCTTCAGCATCTTTTACTTTCACCAGCGTTTCTGGGTGAGCAAAAACAGGAAGGCA
AAATGCCGCAAAAAAGGGAATAAGGGCGACACGGAAATGTTGAATACTCATACTCTTCCTTTTTCAATAT
TATTGAAGCATTTATCAGGGTTATTGTCTCATGAGCGGATACATATTTGAATGTATTTAGAAAAATAAAC
AAATAGGGGTTCCGCGCACATTTCCCCGAAAAGTGCCACCTGACGTCGACGGATCGGGAGATCAACTTGT
TTATTGCAGCTTATAATGGTTACAAATAAAGCAATAGCATCACAAATTTCACAAATAAAGCATTTTTTTC
ACTGCATTCTAGTTGTGGTTTGTCCAAACTCATCAATGTATCTTATCATGTCTGGATCAACTGGATAACT
CAAGCTAACCAAAATCATCCCAAACTTCCCACCCCATACCCTATTACCACTGCCAATTACCTGTGGTTTC
ATTTACTCTAAACCTGTGATTCCTCTGAATTATTTTCATTTTAAAGAAATTGTATTTGTTAAATATGTAC
TACAAACTTAGTAGTTGGAAGGGCTAATTCACTCCCAAAGAAGACAAGATATCCTTGATCTGTGGATCTA
CCACACACAAGGCTACTTCCCTGATTAGCAGAACTACACACCAGGGCCAGGGGTCAGATATCCACTGACC
TTTGGATGGTGCTACAAGCTAGTACCAGTTGAGCCAGATAAGGTAGAAGAGGCCAATAAAGGAGAGAACA
CCAGCTTGTTACACCCTGTGAGCCTGCATGGGATGGATGACCCGGAGAGAGAAGTGTTAGAGTGGAGGTT
TGACAGCCGCCTAGCATTTCATCACGTGGCCCGAGAGCTGCATCCGGAGTACTTCAAGAACTGCTGATAT
CGAGCTTGCTACAAGGGACTTTCCGCTGGGGACTTTCCAGGGAGGCGTGGCCTGGGCGGGACTGGGGAGT
GGCGAGCCCTCAGATCCTGCATATAAGCAGCTGCTTTTTGCCTGTACTGGGTCTCTCTGGTTAGACCAGA
TCTGAGCCTGGGAGCTCTCTGGCTAACTAGGGAACCCACTGCTTAAGCCTCAATAAAGCTTGCCTTGAGT
GCTTCAAGTAGTGTGTGCCCGTCTGTTGTGTGACTCTGGTAACTAGAGATCCCTCAGACCCTTTTAGTCA
GTGTGGAAAATCTCTAGCAGTGGCGCCCGAACAGGGACTTGAAAGCGAAAGGGAAACCAGAGGAGCTCTC
TCGACGCAGGACTCGGCTTGCTGAAGCGCGCACGGCAAGAGGCGAGGGGCGGCGACTGGTGAGTACGCCA
AAAATTTTGACTAGCGGAGGCTAGAAGGAGAGAGATGGGTGCGAGAGCGTCAGTATTAAGCGGGGGAGAA
TTAGATCGCGATGGGAAAAAATTCGGTTAAGGCCAGGGGGAAAGAAAAAATATAAATTAAAACATATAGT
ATGGGCAAGCAGGGAGCTAGAACGATTCGCAGTTAATCCTGGCCTGTTAGAAACATCAGAAGGCTGTAGA
CAAATACTGGGACAGCTACAACCATCCCTTCAGACAGGATCAGAAGAACTTAGATCATTATATAATACAG
TAGCAACCCTCTATTGTGTGCATCAAAGGATAGAGATAAAAGACACCAAGGAAGCTTTAGACAAGATAGA
GGAAGAGCAAAACAAAAGTAAGACCACCGCACAGCAAGCGGCCGGCCGCTGATCTTCAGACCTGGAGGAG
GAGATATGAGGGACAATTGGAGAAGTGAATTATATAAATATAAAGTAGTAAAAATTGAACCATTAGGAGT
AGCACCCACCAAGGCAAAGAGAAGAGTGGTGCAGAGAGAAAAAAGAGCAGTGGGAATAGGAGCTTTGTTC
CTTGGGTTCTTGGGAGCAGCAGGAAGCACTATGGGCGCAGCGTCAATGACGCTGACGGTACAGGCCAGAC
AATTATTGTCTGGTATAGTGCAGCAGCAGAACAATTTGCTGAGGGCTATTGAGGCGCAACAGCATCTGTT
GCAACTCACAGTCTGGGGCATCAAGCAGCTCCAGGCAAGAATCCTGGCTGTGGAAAGATACCTAAAGGAT
CAACAGCTCCTGGGGATTTGGGGTTGCTCTGGAAAACTCATTTGCACCACTGCTGTGCCTTGGAATGCTA
GTTGGAGTAATAAATCTCTGGAACAGATTTGGAATCACACGACCTGGATGGAGTGGGACAGAGAAATTAA
CAATTACACAAGCTTAATACACTCCTTAATTGAAGAATCGCAAAACCAGCAAGAAAAGAATGAACAAGAA
TTATTGGAATTAGATAAATGGGCAAGTTTGTGGAATTGGTTTAACATAACAAATTGGCTGTGGTATATAA
AATTATTCATAATGATAGTAGGAGGCTTGGTAGGTTTAAGAATAGTTTTTGCTGTACTTTCTATAGTGAA
TAGAGTTAGGCAGGGATATTCACCATTATCGTTTCAGACCCACCTCCCAACCCCGAGGGGACCCGACAGG
CCCGAAGGAATAGAAGAAGAAGGTGGAGAGAGAGACAGAGACAGATCCATTCGATTAGTGAACGGATCTC
GACGGTATCGCCTTTAAAAGAAAAGGGGGGATTGGGGGGTACAGTGCAGGGGAAAGAATAGTAGACATAA
TAGCAACAGACATACAAACTAAAGAATTACAAAAACAAATTACAAAAATTCAAAATTTTCGGGTTTATTA
CAGGGACAGCAGAGATCCAGTTTATCGATAGTGCAAGTGGGTTTTAGGACCAGGATGAGGCGGGGTGGGG
GTGCCTACCTGACGACCGACCCCGACCCACTGGACAAGCACCCAACCCCCATTCCCCAAATTGCGCATCC
CCTATCAGAGAGGGGGAGGGGAAACAGGATGCGGCGAGGCGCGTGCGCACTGCCAGCTTCAGCACCGCGG
ACAGTGCCTTCGCCCCCGCCTGGCGGCGCGCGCCACCGCCGCCTCAGCACTGAAGGCGCGCTGACGTCAC
TCGCCGGTCCCCCGCAAACTCCCCTTCCCGGCCACCTTGGTCGCGTCCGCGCCGCCGCCGGCCCAGCCGG
ACCGCACCACGCGAGGCGCGAGATAGGGGGGCACGGGCGCGACCATCTGCGCTGCGGCGCCGGCGACTCA
GCGCTGCCTCAGTCTGCGGTGGGCAGCGGAGGAGTCGTGTCGTGCCTGAGAGCGCAGCTCGAGACTAGTT
CTAGAGCGGCCGCGGATCCATGGGCTGCCTCGGGAACAGTAAGACCGAGGACCAGCGCAACGAGGAGAAG
GCGCAGCGTGAGGCCAACAAAAAGATCGAGAAGCAGCTGCAGAAGGACAAGCAGGTCTACCGGGCCACGC
ACCGCCTGCTGCTGCTGGGTGCTGGAGAATCTGGTAAAAGCACCATTGTGAAGCAGATGAGGATCCTGCA
TGTTAATGGGTTTAATGGAGACAGTGAGAAGGCAACCAAAGTGCAGGACATCAAAAACAACCTGAAAGAG
GCGATTGAAACCATTGTGGCCGCCATGAGCAACCTGGGTGGCGGAGGGGTGAGCAAGGGCGAGGAGCTGT
TCACCGGGGTGGTGCCCATCCTGGTCGAGCTGGACGGCGACGTAAACGGCCACAAGTTCAGCGTGTCCGG
CGAGGGCGAGGGCGATGCCACCTACGGCAAGCTGACCCTGAAGCTGATCTGCACCACCGGCAAGCTGCCC
GTGCCCTGGCCCACCCTCGTGACCACCCTGGGCTACGGCCTGCAGTGCTTCGCCCGCTACCCCGACCACA
TGAAGCAGCACGACTTCTTCAAGTCCGCCATGCCCGAAGGCTACGTCCAGGAGCGCACCATCTTCTTCAA
GGACGACGGCAACTACAAGACCCGCGCCGAGGTGAAGTTCGAGGGCGACACCCTGGTGAACCGCATCGAG
CTGAAGGGCATCGACTTCAAGGAGGACGGCAACATCCTGGGGCACAAGCTGGAGTACAACTACAACAGCC
ACAACGTCTATATCACCGCCGACAAGCAGAAGAACGGCATCAAGGCCAACTTCAAGATCCGCCACAACAT
CGAGGACGGCGGCGTGCAGCTCGCCGACCACTACCAGCAGAACACCCCCATCGGCGACGGCCCCGTGCTG
CTGCCCGACAACCACTACCTGAGCTACCAGTCCAAGCTGAGCAAAGACCCCAACGAGAAGCGCGATCACA
TGGTCCTGCTGGAGTTCGTGACCGCCGCCGGGATCACTCTCGGCATGGACGAGCTGTACAAGGGCGGTGG
GGGAGTGCCCCCCGTGGAGCTGGCCAACCCCGAGAACCAGTTCAGAGTGGACTACATTCTGAGTGTGATG
AACGTGCCTGACTTTGACTTCCCTCCCGAATTCTATGAGCATGCCAAGGCTCTGTGGGAGGATGAAGGAG
TGCGTGCCTGCTACGAACGCTCCAACGAGTACCAGCTGATTGACTGTGCCCAGTACTTCCTGGACAAGAT
CGACGTGATCAAGCAGGCTGACTATGTGCCGAGCGATCAGGACCTGCTTCGCTGCCGTGTCCTGACTTCT
GGAATCTTTGAGACCAAGTTCCAGGTGGACAAAGTCAACTTCCACATGTTTGACGTGGGTGGCCAGCGCG
ATGAACGCCGCAAGTGGATCCAGTGCTTCAACGATGTGACTGCCATCATCTTCGTGGTGGCCAGCAGCAG
CTACAACATGGTCATCCGGGAGGACAACCAGACCAACCGCCTGCAGGAGGCTCTGAACCTCTTCAAGAGC
ATCTGGAACAACAGATGGCTGCGCACCATCTCTGTGATCCTGTTCCTCAACAAGCAAGATCTGCTCGCTG
AGAAAGTCCTTGCTGGGAAATCGAAGATTGAGGACTACTTTCCAGAATTTGCTCGCTACACTACTCCTGA
GGATGCTACTCCCGAGCCCGGAGAGGACCCACGCGTGACCCGGGCCAAGTACTTCATTCGAGATGAGTTT
CTGAGGATCAGCACTGCCAGTGGAGATGGGCGTCACTACTGCTACCCTCATTTCACCTGCGCTGTGGACA
CTGAGAACATCCGCCGTGTGTTCAACGACTGCCGTGACATCATTCAGCGCATGCACCTTCGTCAGTACGA
GCTGCTATAAGCGGCCGCCGCCCCTCTCCCTCCCCCCCCCCTAACGTTACTGGCCGAAGCCGCTTGGAAT
AAGGCCGGTGTGCGTTTGTCTATATGTTATTTTCCACCATATTGCCGTCTTTTGGCAATGTGAGGGCCCG
GAAACCTGGCCCTGTCTTCTTGACGAGCATTCCTAGGGGTCTTTCCCCTCTCGCCAAAGGAATGCAAGGT
CTGTTGAATGTCGTGAAGGAAGCAGTTCCTCTGGAAGCTTCTTGAAGACAAACAACGTCTGTAGCGACCC
TTTGCAGGCAGCGGAACCCCCCACCTGGCGACAGGTGCCTCTGCGGCCAAAAGCCACGTGTATAAGATAC
ACCTGCAAAGGCGGCACAACCCCAGTGCCACGTTGTGAGTTGGATAGTTGTGGAAAGAGTCAAATGGCTC
TCCTCAAGCGTATTCAACAAGGGGCTGAAGGATGCCCAGAAGGTACCCCATTGTATGGGATCTGATCTGG
GGCCTCGGTGCACATGCTTTACATGTGTTTAGTCGAGGTTAAAAAAACGTCTAGGCCCCCCGAACCACGG
GGACGTGGTTTTCCTTTGAAAAACACGATGATAAGCTTGCCACAACCCGTACCAAAGATGGGGAGTAGCA
AGAGCAAGACGTCGAATTCCGGAATCAAGCTTGGTGGATCATCAGGAGGTAGCAGGGAGCTGGCCTGGGG
CATCAGCGAGTGGCTGGAGGAGTGGGGCAGCGGAGGTGGTGGATCCATGGTCTTCACACTCGAAGATTTC
GTTGGGGACTGGCGACAGACAGCCGGCTACAACCTGGACCAAGTCCTTGAACAGGGAGGTGTGTCCAGTT
TGTTTCAGAATCTCGGGGTGTCCGTAACTCCGATCCAAAGGATTGTCCTGAGCGGTGAAAATGGGCTGAA
GATCGACATCCATGTCATCATCCCGTATGAAGGTCTGAGCGGCGACCAAATGGGCCAGATCGAAAAAATT
TTTAAGGTGGTGTACCCTGTGGATGATCATCACTTTAAGGTG
